Addgene plasmid #19742: hBax S184A C3-EGFP
Depositing lab: Richard Youle. Depositing organization: National Institute of Neurological Disorders and Strokes (NINDS). Publication: Conformation of the Bax C-terminus regulates subcellular location and cell death. Nechushtan A, Smith CL, Hsu YT, Youle RJ. EMBO J. 1999 May 4. 18(9):2330-41. 10.1093/emboj/18.9.2330 PubMed 10228148.
Backbone
  Vector backbone: C3-EGFP
  Backbone size w/o insert (bp): 4700
  Vector type: Mammalian Expression
  Selectable markers: Neomycin (select with G418)
Growth in bacteria
  Bacterial resistance: Kanamycin, 50 μg/mL
  Growth temperature: 37°C
  Growth strain: DH5alpha
  Copy number: High Copy
Gene/Insert
  Gene/Insert name: Bax S184A (alt name: BCL2-associated X protein)
  Species: H. sapiens (human)
  Insert size (bp): 579
  Mutation: Serine 184 to Alanine
  GenBank ID: NM_138761
  Entrez Gene: BAX (a.k.a. BCL2L4)
  Tag / fusion protein: GFP (N terminal on backbone)
  Cloning method: Restriction Enzyme; 5′ cloning site HindIII (not destroyed); 3′ cloning site EcoRI (not destroyed)
  Sequencing primers: 5′ N/A
Terms and licenses: Academic/Nonprofit Terms; Industry Terms: Not Available to Industry
How to cite: hBax S184A C3-EGFP was a gift from Richard Youle (Addgene plasmid # 19742 ; http://n2t.net/addgene:19742 ; RRID:Addgene_19742)
