[The description below was written by a language model from this plasmid's Addgene catalogue record and pLannotate feature annotations shown in this document.]
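Description:
hBax S184A C3-EGFP is a mammalian expression plasmid built on the C3-EGFP backbone that produces human BAX (BCL2-associated X protein) fused at its N-terminus to EGFP. The sequenced record is about 5.3 kb, consistent with a roughly 4.7 kb backbone plus the 579 bp insert. The human cytomegalovirus immediate early enhancer and promoter drive a single open reading frame in which EGFP is followed, across a short remnant of the multiple cloning site, by the BAX coding sequence. BAX was cloned between HindIII and EcoRI sites, both of which are retained, and the transcript is terminated by the SV40 polyadenylation signal. The insert carries a serine-to-alanine substitution at residue 184, which lies in the C-terminal region of the protein.

In bacteria, the plasmid replicates from a high-copy ColE1/pUC-type origin and is selected with kanamycin. The same Tn5 aminoglycoside phosphotransferase gene (NeoR/KanR) sits downstream of tandem bacterial (bla) and SV40 early promoters and is followed by an HSV TK polyadenylation signal, so it also confers G418 resistance for selecting stably transfected mammalian cells. An f1 origin is present for single-stranded DNA production. The short large T antigen, ble and bGH poly(A) fragments in the annotation are probably incidental backbone matches rather than functional elements.

BAX is a pro-apoptotic protein that moves from the cytosol to the mitochondrial outer membrane under stress, triggering cytochrome c release. The associated publication concerns how the conformation of the BAX C-terminus controls its subcellular location and cell death. This fluorescent fusion is therefore suited to imaging the effect of the S184A change on BAX localisation and apoptotic activity in transfected cells.
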