Features (pLannotate 1.2.2; 16 found; start..end, strand, type, name):
     61..364     +  enhancer       CMV enhancer: human cytomegalovirus immediate early enhancer
    365..568     +  promoter       CMV promoter: human cytomegalovirus (CMV) immediate early promoter
    613..1329    +  CDS            EGFP: EGFP is a basic (constitutively fluorescent) green fluorescent protein published in 1996, derived from Aequorea victoria. It is reported to be a rapidly-maturing weak dimer with moderate acid sensitivity.
   1331..1353    +  misc_feature   MCS (fragment): multiple cloning site
   1354..1929    +  CDS            BAX: BAX_HUMAN - Also known as BCL2L4. Experimental evidence at protein level: Swiss-Prot protein existence level 1. Plays a role in the mitochondrial apoptotic process. Under normal conditions, BAX is largely cytosolic via constant retrotranslocation from mitochondria to the cytosol mediated by BCL2L1/Bcl-xL, which avoids accumulation of toxic BAX levels at the mitochondrial outer membrane (MOM) (PubMed:21458670). Under stress conditions, undergoes a conformation change that causes translocation to the mitochondrion membrane, leading to the release of cytochrome c that then triggers apoptosis. Pro
   1933..1969    +  misc_feature   MCS (fragment): multiple cloning site
   1986..2070    +  CDS            large T antigen (fragment): large T antigen from SV40 (simian virus 40)
   2093..2214    +  polyA_signal   SV40 poly(A) signal: SV40 polyadenylation signal
   2248..2676    -  rep_origin     f1 ori (sequence partly withheld): f1 bacteriophage origin of replication; arrow indicates direction of (+) strand synthesis
   2703..2807    +  promoter       AmpR promoter: bla
   2809..3166    +  promoter       SV40 promoter: SV40 enhancer and early promoter
   3201..3995    +  CDS            NeoR/KanR: aminoglycoside phosphotransferase from Tn5; aph(3')-II (or nptII); confers resistance to neomycin, kanamycin, and G418 (Geneticin®)
   4016..4168    +  CDS            ble (fragment): BLE_KLEPN - Experimental evidence at protein level: Swiss-Prot protein existence level 1. Binding protein with a strong affinity to the bleomycin family of antibiotics. Binds to CL990; an antimitotic-antibiotic compound. From Klebsiella pneumoniae.
   4227..4274    +  polyA_signal   HSV TK poly(A) signal: herpes simplex virus thymidine kinase polyadenylation signal (Cole and Stacy, 1985)
   4365..4381    -  polyA_signal   bGH poly(A) signal (fragment): bovine growth hormone polyadenylation signal
   4603..5191    +  rep_origin     ori: high-copy-number ColE1/pMB1/pBR322/pUC origin of replication
>Addgene plasmid #19742 | hBax S184A C3-EGFP | addgene full sequence | sequence record 456546 | Addgene NGS Result
TAGTTATTAATAGTAATCAATTACGGGGTCATTAGTTCATAGCCCATATATGGAGTTCCGCGTTACATAA
CTTACGGTAAATGGCCCGCCTGGCTGACCGCCCAACGACCCCCGCCCATTGACGTCAATAATGACGTATG
TTCCCATAGTAACGCCAATAGGGACTTTCCATTGACGTCAATGGGTGGAGTATTTACGGTAAACTGCCCA
CTTGGCAGTACATCAAGTGTATCATATGCCAAGTACGCCCCCTATTGACGTCAATGACGGTAAATGGCCC
GCCTGGCATTATGCCCAGTACATGACCTTATGGGACTTTCCTACTTGGCAGTACATCTACGTATTAGTCA
TCGCTATTACCATGGTGATGCGGTTTTGGCAGTACATCAATGGGCGTGGATAGCGGTTTGACTCACGGGG
ATTTCCAAGTCTCCACCCCATTGACGTCAATGGGAGTTTGTTTTGGCACCAAAATCAACGGGACTTTCCA
AAATGTCGTAACAACTCCGCCCCATTGACGCAAATGGGCGGTAGGCGTGTACGGTGGGAGGTCTATATAA
GCAGAGCTGGTTTAGTGAACCGTCAGATCCGCTAGCGCTACCGGTCGCCACCATGGTGAGCAAGGGCGAG
GAGCTGTTCACCGGGGTGGTGCCCATCCTGGTCGAGCTGGACGGCGACGTAAACGGCCACAAGTTCAGCG
TGTCCGGCGAGGGCGAGGGCGATGCCACCTACGGCAAGCTGACCCTGAAGTTCATCTGCACCACCGGCAA
GCTGCCCGTGCCCTGGCCCACCCTCGTGACCACCCTGACCTACGGCGTGCAGTGCTTCAGCCGCTACCCC
GACCACATGAAGCAGCACGACTTCTTCAAGTCCGCCATGCCCGAAGGCTACGTCCAGGAGCGCACCATCT
TCTTCAAGGACGACGGCAACTACAAGACCCGCGCCGAGGTGAAGTTCGAGGGCGACACCCTGGTGAACCG
CATCGAGCTGAAGGGCATCGACTTCAAGGAGGACGGCAACATCCTGGGGCACAAGCTGGAGTACAACTAC
AACAGCCACAACGTCTATATCATGGCCGACAAGCAGAAGAACGGCATCAAGGTGAACTTCAAGATCCGCC
ACAACATCGAGGACGGCAGCGTGCAGCTCGCCGACCACTACCAGCAGAACACCCCCATCGGCGACGGCCC
CGTGCTGCTGCCCGACAACCACTACCTGAGCACCCAGTCCGCCCTGAGCAAAGACCCCAACGAGAAGCGC
GATCACATGGTCCTGCTGGAGTTCGTGACCGCCGCCGGGATCACTCTCGGCATGGACGAGCTGTACAAGT
ACTCAGATCTCGAGCTCAAGCTTATGGACGGGTCCGGGGAGCAGCCCAGAGGCGGGGGGCCCACCAGCTC
TGAGCAGATCATGAAGACAGGGGCCCTTTTGCTTCAGGGTTTCATCCAGGATCGAGCAGGGCGAATGGGG
GGGGAGGCACCCGAGCTGGCCCTGGACCCGGTGCCTCAGGATGCGTCCACCAAGAAGCTGAGCGAGTGTC
TCAAGCGCATCGGGGACGAACTGGACAGTAACATGGAGCTGCAGAGGATGATTGCCGCCGTGGACACAGA
CTCCCCCCGAGAGGTCTTTTTCCGAGTGGCAGCTGACATGTTTTCTGACGGCAACTTCAACTGGGGCCGG
GTTGTCGCCCTTTTCTACTTTGCCAGCAAACTGGTGCTCAAGGCCCTGTGCACCAAGGTGCCGGAACTGA
TCAGAACCATCATGGGCTGGACATTGGACTTCCTCCGGGAGCGGCTGTTGGGCTGGATCCAAGACCAGGG
TGGTTGGGACGGCCTCCTCTCCTACTTTGGGACGCCCACGTGGCAGACCGTGACCATCTTTGTGGCGGGA
GTGCTCACCGCCGCGCTCACCATCTGGAAGAAGATGGGCTGAGAATTCTGCAGTCGACGGTACCGCGGGC
CCGGGATCCACCGGATCTAGATAACTGATCATAATCAGCCATACCACATTTGTAGAGGTTTTACTTGCTT
TAAAAAACCTCCCACACCTCCCCCTGAACCTGAAACATAAAATGAATGCAATTGTTGTTGTTAACTTGTT
TATTGCAGCTTATAATGGTTACAAATAAAGCAATAGCATCACAAATTTCACAAATAAAGCATTTTTTTCA
CTGCATTCTAGTTGTGGTTTGTCCAAACTCATCAATGTATCTTAACGCGTAAATTGTAAGCGTTAATATT
TTGTTAAAATTCGCGTTAAATTTTTGTTAAATCAGCTCATTTTTTAACCAATAGGCCGAAATCGGCAAAA
TCCCTTATAAATCAAAAGAATAGACCGAGATAGGGT
[37 nt withheld, positions 2347-2383]
AAAGAACGTGGACTCCAACGTCAAAGG
[49 nt withheld, positions 2411-2459]
T
[91 nt withheld, positions 2461-2551]
G
[124 nt withheld, positions 2553-2676]
CAGGTGGCACTTTTCGGGGAAATGTGCGCGGAACCCCTATTTGTTTATTTTTCTAAATACATTCAAATAT
GTATCCGCTCATGAGACAATAACCCTGATAAATGCTTCAATAATATTGAAAAAGGAAGAGTCCTGAGGCG
GAAAGAACCAGCTGTGGAATGTGTGTCAGTTAGGGTGTGGAAAGTCCCCAGGCTCCCCAGCAGGCAGAAG
TATGCAAAGCATGCATCTCAATTAGTCAGCAACCAGGTGTGGAAAGTCCCCAGGCTCCCCAGCAGGCAGA
AGTATGCAAAGCATGCATCTCAATTAGTCAGCAACCATAGTCCCGCCCCTAACTCCGCCCATCCCGCCCC
TAACTCCGCCCAGTTCCGCCCATTCTCCGCCCCATGGCTGACTAATTTTTTTTATTTATGCAGAGGCCGA
GGCCGCCTCGGCCTCTGAGCTATTCCAGAAGTAGTGAGGAGGCTTTTTTGGAGGCCTAGGCTTTTGCAAA
GATCGATCAAGAGACAGGATGAGGATCGTTTCGCATGATTGAACAAGATGGATTGCACGCAGGTTCTCCG
GCCGCTTGGGTGGAGAGGCTATTCGGCTATGACTGGGCACAACAGACAATCGGCTGCTCTGATGCCGCCG
TGTTCCGGCTGTCAGCGCAGGGGCGCCCGGTTCTTTTTGTCAAGACCGACCTGTCCGGTGCCCTGAATGA
ACTGCAAGACGAGGCAGCGCGGCTATCGTGGCTGGCCACGACGGGCGTTCCTTGCGCAGCTGTGCTCGAC
GTTGTCACTGAAGCGGGAAGGGACTGGCTGCTATTGGGCGAAGTGCCGGGGCAGGATCTCCTGTCATCTC
ACCTTGCTCCTGCCGAGAAAGTATCCATCATGGCTGATGCAATGCGGCGGCTGCATACGCTTGATCCGGC
TACCTGCCCATTCGACCACCAAGCGAAACATCGCATCGAGCGAGCACGTACTCGGATGGAAGCCGGTCTT
GTCGATCAGGATGATCTGGACGAAGAGCATCAGGGGCTCGCGCCAGCCGAACTGTTCGCCAGGCTCAAGG
CGAGCATGCCCGACGGCGAGGATCTCGTCGTGACCCATGGCGATGCCTGCTTGCCGAATATCATGGTGGA
AAATGGCCGCTTTTCTGGATTCATCGACTGTGGCCGGCTGGGTGTGGCGGACCGCTATCAGGACATAGCG
TTGGCTACCCGTGATATTGCTGAAGAGCTTGGCGGCGAATGGGCTGACCGCTTCCTCGTGCTTTACGGTA
TCGCCGCTCCCGATTCGCAGCGCATCGCCTTCTATCGCCTTCTTGACGAGTTCTTCTGAGCGGGACTCTG
GGGTTCGAAATGACCGACCAAGCGACGCCCAACCTGCCATCACGAGATTTCGATTCCACCGCCGCCTTCT
ATGAAAGGTTGGGCTTCGGAATCGTTTTCCGGGACGCCGGCTGGATGATCCTCCAGCGCGGGGATCTCAT
GCTGGAGTTCTTCGCCCACCCTAGGGGGAGGCTAACTGAAACACGGAAGGAGACAATACCGGAAGGAACC
CGCGCTATGACGGCAATAAAAAGACAGAATAAAACGCACGGTGTTGGGTCGTTTGTTCATAAACGCGGGG
TTCGGTCCCAGGGCTGGCACTCTGTCGATACCCCACCGAGACCCCATTGGGGCCAATACGCCCGCGTTTC
TTCCTTTTCCCCACCCCACCCCCCAAGTTCGGGTGAAGGCCCAGGGCTCGCAGCCAACGTCGGGGCGGCA
GGCCCTGCCATAGCCTCAGGTTACTCATATATACTTTAGATTGATTTAAAACTTCATTTTTAATTTAAAA
GGATCTAGGTGAAGATCCTTTTTGATAATCTCATGACCAAAATCCCTTAACGTGAGTTTTCGTTCCACTG
AGCGTCAGACCCCGTAGAAAAGATCAAAGGATCTTCTTGAGATCCTTTTTTTCTGCGCGTAATCTGCTGC
TTGCAAACAAAAAAACCACCGCTACCAGCGGTGGTTTGTTTGCCGGATCAAGAGCTACCAACTCTTTTTC
CGAAGGTAACTGGCTTCAGCAGAGCGCAGATACCAAATACTGTTCTTCTAGTGTAGCCGTAGTTAGGCCA
CCACTTCAAGAACTCTGTAGCACCGCCTACATACCTCGCTCTGCTAATCCTGTTACCAGTGGCTGCTGCC
AGTGGCGATAAGTCGTGTCTTACCGGGTTGGACTCAAGACGATAGTTACCGGATAAGGCGCAGCGGTCGG
GCTGAACGGGGGGTTCGTGCACACAGCCCAGCTTGGAGCGAACGACCTACACCGAACTGAGATACCTACA
GCGTGAGCTATGAGAAAGCGCCACGCTTCCCGAAGGGAGAAAGGCGGACAGGTATCCGGTAAGCGGCAGG
GTCGGAACAGGAGAGCGCACGAGGGAGCTTCCAGGGGGAAACGCCTGGTATCTTTATAGTCCTGTCGGGT
TTCGCCACCTCTGACTTGAGCGTCGATTTTTGTGATGCTCGTCAGGGGGGCGGAGCCTATGGAAAAACGC
CAGCAACGCGGCCTTTTTACGGTTCCTGGCCTTTTGCTGGCCTTTTGCTCACATGTTCTTTCCTGCGTTA
TCCCCTGATTCTGTGGATAACCGTATTACCGCCATGCAT
