>Addgene plasmid #19742 | hBax S184A C3-EGFP | depositor partial sequence | sequence record 9349 | Author sequence
TTGCTTTCAGGGGTGTCTATGTGACGCCGCCGGGACCTCTCGGCATGGACGAGCTGTACAAGTACTCAGA
TCTCGAGCTCAAGCTTATGGACGGGTCCGGGGAGCAGCCCAGAGGCGGGGGGCCCACCAGCTCTGAGCAG
ATCATGAAGACAGGGGCCCTTTTGCTTCAGGGTTTCATCCAGGATCGAGCAGGGCGAATGGGGGGGGAGG
CACCCGAGCTGGCCCTGGACCCGGTGCCTCAGGATGCGTCCACCAAGAAGCTGAGCGAGTGTCTCAAGCG
CATCGGGGACGAACTGGACAGTAACATGGAGCTGCAGAGGATGATTGCCGCCGTGGACACAGACTCCCCC
CGAGAGGTCTTTTTCCGAGTGGCAGCTGACATGTTTTCTGACGGCAACTTCAACTGGGGCCGGGTTGTCG
CCCTTTTCTACTTTGCCAGCAAACTGGTGCTCAAGGCCCTGTGCACCAAGGTGCCGGAACTGATCAGAAC
CATCATGGGCTGGACATTGGACTTCCTCCGGGAGCGGCTGTTGGGCTGGATCCAAGACCAGGGTGGTTGG
GACGGCCTCCTCTCCTACTTTGGGACGCCCACGTGGCAGACCGTGACCATCTTTGTGGCGGGAGTGCTCA
CCGCCGCGCTCACCATCTGGAAGAAGATGGGCTGAGAATTCTGCAGTCGACGGTACCGCGGGCCCGGGAT
CCACCGGATCTAGATAACTGATCATAATCAGCCATACCACATTTGTAGAGGTTTTACTTGCTTTAAAAAA
CCTCCCACACCTCCCCCTGAACCTGAAACATAAAATGAATGCAATTGTTGTTGTTAACTTGTTTATTGCA
GCTTATAATGGTTACAAATAAAGCAATAGCATCACAAATTTCACAAATAAAGCATTTTTTTCACTGCATT
CTAGTTGTGGGTTTGTCCAAACTCATCAATGTATCTTAACGCGTAAATTGTAAGCGTTAATATTTTGTTA
AAATTCGCGTTAAATTTTTGTTAAATCAGCTCAT
