>Addgene plasmid #19742 | hBax S184A C3-EGFP | addgene partial sequence | sequence record 25437 | 19742 with EGFP-C
NNNNNNNNNNNNCTCGGCNTGGACGAGCTGTACAAGTACTCAGATCTCGAGCTCAAGCTTATGGACGGGT
CCGGGGAGCAGCCCAGAGGCGGGGGGCCCACCAGCTCTGAGCAGATCATGAAGACAGGGGCCCTTTTGCT
TCAGGGTTTCATCCAGGATCGAGCAGGGCGAATGGGGGGGGAGGCACCCGAGCTGGCCCTGGACCCGGTG
CCTCAGGATGCGTCCACCAAGAAGCTGAGCGAGTGTCTCAAGCGCATCGGGGACGAACTGGACAGTAACA
TGGAGCTGCAGAGGATGATTGCCGCCGTGGACACAGACTCCCCCCGAGAGGTCTTTTTCCGAGTGGCAGC
TGACATGTTTTCTGACGGCAACTTCAACTGGGGCCGGGTTGTCGCCCTTTTCTACTTTGCCAGCAAACTG
GTGCTCAAGGCCCTGTGCACCAAGGTGCCGGAACTGATCAGAACCATCATGGGCTGGACATTGGACTTCC
TCCGGGAGCGGCTGTTGGGCTGGATCCAAGACCAGGGTGGTTGGGACGGCCTCCTCTCCTACTTTGGGAC
GCCCACGTGGCAGACCGTGACCATCTTTGTGGCGGGAGTGCTCACCGCCGCGCTCACCATCTGGAAGAAG
ANGGGCTGAGAATTCTGCAGTCGACGGTACCGCGGGCCCGGGATCCACCGGATCTAGNNNNNNNGATCAT
AATCAGCCATACCACATTTGTAGAGGTTTTACTTGCTTTAAAAAACCTCCCACACCTCCNNNNNAACCTG
AAANATAAAA
